Addgene plasmid #26468: pJC95.5-cpp-1
Depositing lab: Phillip Newmark. Depositing organization: University of Illinois at Urbana-Champaign. Publication: Genome-wide analyses reveal a role for peptide hormones in planarian germline development. Collins JJ, Hou X, Romanova EV, Lambrus BG, Miller CM, Saberi A, Sweedler JV, Newmark PA. PLoS Biol. 2010 . 8(10):e1000509. 10.1371/journal.pbio.1000509 PubMed 20967238.
Backbone
  Vector backbone: pJC53.2
  Backbone size w/o insert (bp): 3240
  Vector type: T/A Cloning Vector for dsRNA generation and the generation of sense and anti-sense probes
Growth in bacteria
  Bacterial resistance: Ampicillin and Kanamycin, 100 & 50 μg/mL
  Growth temperature: 37°C
  Growth strain: DH5alpha
  Copy number: High Copy
Gene/Insert
  Gene/Insert name: cpp-1
  Species: S. mediterranea (planarian)
  Insert size (bp): 336
  GenBank ID: BK007012
  Cloning method: Restriction Enzyme; 5′ cloning site Eam1105I (destroyed during cloning); 3′ cloning site Eam1105I (destroyed during cloning)
  Sequencing primers: 5′ SP6; 3′ T3
Terms and licenses: Academic/Nonprofit Terms; Industry Terms: Not Available to Industry
Depositor comments: dsRNA can be generated by in vitro transcription with T7 RNA polymerase and single stranded probes can be generated with SP6 or T3 RNA polymerases.
How to cite: pJC95.5-cpp-1 was a gift from Phillip Newmark (Addgene plasmid # 26468 ; http://n2t.net/addgene:26468 ; RRID:Addgene_26468)
