[The description below was written by a language model from this plasmid's Addgene catalogue record.]
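Description:
pJC95.5-cpp-1 is a bacterial cloning plasmid built on the pJC53.2 backbone (about 3.2 kb without insert), a T/A cloning vector designed for in vitro transcription of double-stranded RNA and of sense or antisense single-stranded probes. It is a high-copy plasmid propagated in E. coli under combined ampicillin and kanamycin selection. The record does not name the origin of replication, and no feature table is provided, so the exact layout of elements cannot be confirmed beyond what the catalogue fields state.

The insert is a 336 bp fragment of cpp-1 from the planarian Schmidtea mediterranea. It was introduced at Eam1105I sites, which are destroyed during cloning; digestion with this enzyme is a standard way to create the single-base overhangs that accept A-tailed PCR products in a T/A vector. According to the depositor's comments, transcription with T7 RNA polymerase yields dsRNA, which implies that T7 promoters read into the insert from both sides so that both strands are made in a single reaction. SP6 and T3 promoters, which also serve as the 5′ and 3′ sequencing primer sites, each drive transcription of a single strand, giving strand-specific riboprobes. The record does not state which of the two produces the antisense strand.

The construct therefore serves as a template for two complementary approaches to studying cpp-1: RNA interference knockdown using dsRNA, and detection of its expression pattern with labelled probes, such as by in situ hybridization. It comes from a genome-wide study of peptide hormones and their role in planarian germline development.
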