>Addgene plasmid #26468 | pJC95.5-cpp-1 | depositor partial sequence | sequence record 12499 | Author sequence
CTTGTGGGACATTAATATTGATTCTTAGTATTACATTTTGTGTCGGTTTAGAAGGTGAAGATGACACATT
TGTAACCTTTCAGGAAATATTGAGGAATGGTAAGCCCGATCTACTTAGCGATAACCAAGATAATCAAAAA
GTCATTTCGTTTTACAAATCGAAACGCGTTCCAGGATGGGGAAAACGATCATATCAATGGATTAAGAAAA
CGCCTGGATGGGGCAAAAGAACATATCAATGGAGTAAGAAAACACCCGGATGGGGATAAAAAGCTAATAA
GTAATCTAAAAGCTGTTTTCAAAAATAAAAATTTGAGATTTGATAAAAAAAAAAAA
