>Addgene plasmid #26468 | pJC95.5-cpp-1 | addgene partial sequence | sequence record 32650 | 26468 with T3
TTATCGACTCCTATAGGTTTTTTTTTTTTATCAAATTCAAATTTTTATTTTTGAAAACAGTTTTAGATTA
CTTATTAGTTTTTATCCCCATCCGGGTGTTTTCTTACTCCATTGATATGTTCTTTTGCCCCATCCAGGCG
TTTTCTTAATCCATTGATATGATCGTTTTCCCCATCCTGGAACGCGTTTCGATTTGTAAAACGAAATGAC
TTTTTGATTATCTTGGTTATCGCTAAGTAGATCGGGCTTACCATTCCTCAATATTTCCTGAAAGGTTACA
AATGTGTCATCTTCACCTTCTAAACCGACACAAAATGTAATACTAAGAATCAATATTAATGTCCCACAAG
TCCAAGGAAGGTCACTTCTATAGTGTCACCTAAATCTCCCCTAATAGTGAGGCGTATTAGGATCCGGCGC
GCCTAGCATAACCCCTTGGGGCCTCTAAACGGGTCTTGAGGGGTTTTTTGACGCG
