>Addgene plasmid #26468 | pJC95.5-cpp-1 | addgene partial sequence | sequence record 32651 | 26468 with SP6
ATATTGATTCTTAGTATTACATTTTGTGTCGGTTTAGAAGGTGAAGATGACACATTTGTAACCTTTCAGG
AAATATTGAGGAATGGTAAGCCCGATCTACTTAGCGATAACCAAGATAATCAAAAAGTCATTTCGTTTTA
CAAATCGAAACGCGTTCCAGGATGGGGAAAACGATCATATCAATGGATTAAGAAAACGCCTGGATGGGGC
AAAAGAACATATCAATGGAGTAAGAAAACACCCGGATGGGGATAAAAACTAATAAGTAATCTAAAACTGT
TTTCAAAAATAAAAATTTGAATTTGATAAAAAAAAAAAACCTATAGTGAGTCGTATTAATTCGGATCCGC
GAAGGTCTCCCTTTAGTGAGGGTTAATTCTCCTATAGTGAGTC
